Addgene plasmid #77787: MAPK1 gRNA (BRDN0001147355)
Purpose: 3rd generation lentiviral gRNA plasmid targeting human MAPK1
Depositing lab: John Doench & David Root. Depositing organization: Broad Institute. Publication: Optimized sgRNA design to maximize activity and minimize off-target effects of CRISPR-Cas9. Doench JG, Fusi N, Sullender M, Hegde M, Vaimberg EW, Donovan KF, Smith I, Tothova Z, Wilen C, Orchard R, Virgin HW, Listgarten J, Root DE. Nat Biotechnol. 2016 Jan 18. doi: 10.1038/nbt.3437. PubMed 26780180.
Backbone
  Vector backbone: lentiGuide-Puro
  Backbone manufacturer: Zhang Lab (Addgene plasmid # 52963)
  Vector type: Mammalian Expression, Lentiviral, CRISPR
  Selectable markers: Puromycin
Growth in bacteria
  Bacterial resistance: Ampicillin, 100 μg/mL
  Growth temperature: 37°C
  Growth strain: DH5alpha
  Copy number: High Copy
Gene/Insert
  Gene/Insert name: MAPK1 (alt names: MAPK1; NM_002745.4)
  gRNA/shRNA sequence: CCTACTGCCAGAGAACCCTG
  Species: H. sapiens (human)
  Entrez Gene: MAPK1 (a.k.a. ERK, ERK-2, ERK2, ERT1, MAPK2, NS13, P42MAPK, PRKM1, PRKM2, p38, p40, p41, p41mapk, p42-MAPK)
  Promoter: hU6
  Cloning method: Unknown
  Sequencing primers: 5′ U6-F; 3′ pS2-R
Terms and licenses: Academic/Nonprofit Terms; Industry Terms: Not Available to Industry
Depositor comments: The gRNA was designed to target the following Genbank reference sequence(s): NM_002745.4,NM_138957.3. Note that this plasmid does NOT contain Cas9. It should be used in conjunction with lentiCas9-Blast (Addgene #52962) or otherwise with cell lines already expressing Cas9. Browse the full kinome gRNA library at http://www.addgene.org/pooled-library/broadgpp-human-kinome/ or visit http://www.broadinstitute.org/rnai/public/ for detailed protocols and information.
How to cite: MAPK1 gRNA (BRDN0001147355) was a gift from John Doench & David Root (Addgene plasmid # 77787 ; http://n2t.net/addgene:77787 ; RRID:Addgene_77787)
