[The description below was written by a language model from this plasmid's Addgene catalogue record and pLannotate feature annotations shown in this document.]
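Description:
MAPK1 gRNA (BRDN0001147355) is a third-generation lentiviral CRISPR guide plasmid built on the lentiGuide-Puro backbone, carrying a single guide RNA directed against human MAPK1 (also known as ERK2 or p42 MAPK). The assembled sequence is 8,323 nt. It is propagated in E. coli as a high-copy plasmid through a ColE1/pUC-type origin with ampicillin selection (AmpR under its own bla promoter). An f1 origin, SV40 origin, T7 and T3 promoters, and lac-derived remnants are backbone carry-overs with no role in the guide's function.

The lentiviral transfer cassette begins with an RSV promoter fused to a truncated HIV-1 5' LTR, which makes genomic RNA production in packaging cells Tat-independent. This is followed by the Ψ packaging signal with a partial gag sequence, and the RRE for Rev-dependent nuclear export. Within the proviral region, a human U6 RNA polymerase III promoter drives the MAPK1-targeting spacer joined to the Streptococcus pyogenes Cas9 gRNA scaffold, with a cPPT/CTS element downstream to aid nuclear import of the viral genome. A second unit uses the EF-1α core promoter with its intron A to express puromycin N-acetyltransferase, allowing selection of transduced mammalian cells. WPRE enhances transcript expression, and the ΔU3 3' LTR renders the integrated provirus self-inactivating.

The plasmid does not encode Cas9, so it must be paired with a separate Cas9 lentiviral vector or used in cells that already express Cas9. The guide was designed against two MAPK1 reference transcripts and belongs to a human kinome gRNA collection. It is typically used to knock out MAPK1 in human cells. The cloning method is not recorded.
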