Features (pLannotate 1.2.2; 29 found; start..end, strand, type, name):
     14..80      +  CDS            small t antigen (fragment): SV40 (simian virus 40) small t antigen
    106..317     +  promoter       EF-1α core promoter: core promoter for human elongation factor EF-1α
    318..1256    +  intron         EF-1α intron A: intron upstream of the start codon of human EF-1α
   1278..1877    +  CDS            PuroR (fragment): puromycin N-acetyltransferase; pac from Streptomyces; confers resistance to puromycin
   1893..2481    +  misc_feature   WPRE: woodchuck hepatitis virus posttranscriptional regulatory element
   2532..2551    +  misc_feature   cPPT/CTS (fragment): central polypurine tract and central termination sequence of HIV-1
   2553..2786    +  LTR            3' LTR (ΔU3): self-inactivating 3' long terminal repeat (LTR) from HIV-1
   2864..2985    +  polyA_signal   SV40 poly(A) signal: SV40 polyadenylation signal
   3025..3160    +  rep_origin     SV40 ori: SV40 origin of replication
   3181..3199    -  promoter       T7 promoter: promoter for bacteriophage T7 RNA polymerase
   3207..3362    +  CDS            lacZα (fragment): LacZα fragment of β-galactosidase; lacZ fragment
   3367..3795    +  rep_origin     f1 ori (sequence partly withheld): f1 bacteriophage origin of replication; arrow indicates direction of (+) strand synthesis
   3848..3952    +  promoter       AmpR promoter: bla
   3953..4813    +  CDS            AmpR: β-lactamase; bla; confers resistance to ampicillin, carbenicillin, and related antibiotics
   4984..5572    +  rep_origin     ori: high-copy-number ColE1/pMB1/pBR322/pUC origin of replication
   5755..5847    +  CDS            lacI (fragment): lac repressor; lacI; The lac repressor binds to the lac operator to inhibit transcription in E. coli. This inhibition can be relieved by adding lactose or isopropyl-β-D-thiogalactopyranoside (IPTG).
   5860..5881    +  protein_bind   CAP binding site: CAP binding activates transcription in the presence of cAMP. E. coli catabolite activator protein
   5896..5926    +  promoter       lac promoter: promoter for the E. coli lac operon
   5934..5950    +  protein_bind   lac operator: The lac repressor binds to the lac operator to inhibit transcription in E. coli. This inhibition can be relieved by adding lactose or isopropyl-β-D-thiogalactopyranoside (IPTG). lac repressor encoded by lacI
   5995..6013    +  promoter       T3 promoter: promoter for bacteriophage T3 RNA polymerase
   6041..6267    +  promoter       RSV promoter: Rous sarcoma virus enhancer/promoter
   6268..6448    +  LTR            5' LTR (truncated): truncated 5' long terminal repeat (LTR) from HIV-1
   6495..6620    +  misc_feature   HIV-1 Ψ: packaging signal of human immunodeficiency virus type 1
   6604..6967    +  CDS            HIV-1 gag (fragment): gag protein from human immunodeficiency virus 1; gag
   7113..7346    +  misc_feature   RRE: The Rev response element (RRE) of HIV-1 allows for Rev-dependent mRNA export from the nucleus to the cytoplasm.
   7723..7749    +  CDS            Rev (fragment): human immunodeficiency virus 1 (HIV-1) Rev protein; rev; enhances nuclear export of unspliced and incompletely spliced viral mRNAs
   7753..7993    +  promoter       U6 promoter: RNA polymerase III promoter for human U6 snRNA
   8023..8098    +  misc_RNA       gRNA scaffold: guide RNA scaffold for the Streptococcus pyogenes CRISPR/Cas9 system
   8154..8271    +  misc_feature   cPPT/CTS: central polypurine tract and central termination sequence of HIV-1
>Addgene plasmid #77787 | MAPK1 gRNA (BRDN0001147355) | addgene full sequence | sequence record 188414 | Addgene Assembled Sequence
CCCGGGTGCAAAGATGGATAAAGTTTTAAACAGAGAGGAATCTTTGCAGCTAATGGACCTTCTAGGTCTT
GAAAGGAGTGGGAATTGGCTCCGGTGCCCGTCAGTGGGCAGAGCGCACATCGCCCACAGTCCCCGAGAAG
TTGGGGGGAGGGGTCGGCAATTGATCCGGTGCCTAGAGAAGGTGGCGCGGGGTAAACTGGGAAAGTGATG
TCGTGTACTGGCTCCGCCTTTTTCCCGAGGGTGGGGGAGAACCGTATATAAGTGCAGTAGTCGCCGTGAA
CGTTCTTTTTCGCAACGGGTTTGCCGCCAGAACACAGGTAAGTGCCGTGTGTGGTTCCCGCGGGCCTGGC
CTCTTTACGGGTTATGGCCCTTGCGTGCCTTGAATTACTTCCACCTGGCTGCAGTACGTGATTCTTGATC
CCGAGCTTCGGGTTGGAAGTGGGTGGGAGAGTTCGAGGCCTTGCGCTTAAGGAGCCCCTTCGCCTCGTGC
TTGAGTTGAGGCCTGGCCTGGGCGCTGGGGCCGCCGCGTGCGAATCTGGTGGCACCTTCGCGCCTGTCTC
GCTGCTTTCGATAAGTCTCTAGCCATTTAAAATTTTTGATGACCTGCTGCGACGCTTTTTTTCTGGCAAG
ATAGTCTTGTAAATGCGGGCCAAGATCTGCACACTGGTATTTCGGTTTTTGGGGCCGCGGGCGGCGACGG
GGCCCGTGCGTCCCAGCGCACATGTTCGGCGAGGCGGGGCCTGCGAGCGCGGCCACCGAGAATCGGACGG
GGGTAGTCTCAAGCTGGCCGGCCTGCTCTGGTGCCTGGCCTCGCGCCGCCGTGTATCGCCCCGCCCTGGG
CGGCAAGGCTGGCCCGGTCGGCACCAGTTGCGTGAGCGGAAAGATGGCCGCTTCCCGGCCCTGCTGCAGG
GAGCTCAAAATGGAGGACGCGGCGCTCGGGAGAGCGGGCGGGTGAGTCACCCACACAAAGGAAAAGGGCC
TTTCCGTCCTCAGCCGTCGCTTCATGTGACTCCACGGAGTACCGGGCGCCGTCCAGGCACCTCGATTAGT
TCTCGAGCTTTTGGAGTACGTCGTCTTTAGGTTGGGGGGAGGGGTTTTATGCGATGGAGTTTCCCCACAC
TGAGTGGGTGGAGACTGAAGTTAGGCCAGCTTGGCACTTGATGTAATTCTCCTTGGAATTTGCCCTTTTT
GAGTTTGGATCTTGGTTCATTCTCAAGCCTCAGACAGTGGTTCAAAGTTTTTTTCTTCCATTTCAGGTGT
CGTGACGTACGGCCACCATGACCGAGTACAAGCCCACGGTGCGCCTCGCCACCCGCGACGACGTCCCCAG
GGCCGTACGCACCCTCGCCGCCGCGTTCGCCGACTACCCCGCCACGCGCCACACCGTCGATCCGGACCGC
CACATCGAGCGGGTCACCGAGCTGCAAGAACTCTTCCTCACGCGCGTCGGGCTCGACATCGGCAAGGTGT
GGGTCGCGGACGACGGCGCCGCCGTGGCGGTCTGGACCACGCCGGAGAGCGTCGAAGCGGGGGCGGTGTT
CGCCGAGATCGGCCCGCGCATGGCCGAGTTGAGCGGTTCCCGGCTGGCCGCGCAGCAACAGATGGAAGGC
CTCCTGGCGCCGCACCGGCCCAAGGAGCCCGCGTGGTTCCTGGCCACCGTCGGAGTCTCGCCCGACCACC
AGGGCAAGGGTCTGGGCAGCGCCGTCGTGCTCCCCGGAGTGGAGGCGGCCGAGCGCGCCGGGGTGCCCGC
CTTCCTGGAGACCTCCGCGCCCCGCAACCTCCCCTTCTACGAGCGGCTCGGCTTCACCGTCACCGCCGAC
GTCGAGGTGCCCGAAGGACCGCGCACCTGGTGCATGACCCGCAAGCCCGGTGCCTGAACGCGTTAAGTCG
ACAATCAACCTCTGGATTACAAAATTTGTGAAAGATTGACTGGTATTCTTAACTATGTTGCTCCTTTTAC
GCTATGTGGATACGCTGCTTTAATGCCTTTGTATCATGCTATTGCTTCCCGTATGGCTTTCATTTTCTCC
TCCTTGTATAAATCCTGGTTGCTGTCTCTTTATGAGGAGTTGTGGCCCGTTGTCAGGCAACGTGGCGTGG
TGTGCACTGTGTTTGCTGACGCAACCCCCACTGGTTGGGGCATTGCCACCACCTGTCAGCTCCTTTCCGG
GACTTTCGCTTTCCCCCTCCCTATTGCCACGGCGGAACTCATCGCCGCCTGCCTTGCCCGCTGCTGGACA
GGGGCTCGGCTGTTGGGCACTGACAATTCCGTGGTGTTGTCGGGGAAATCATCGTCCTTTCCTTGGCTGC
TCGCCTGTGTTGCCACCTGGATTCTGCGCGGGACGTCCTTCTGCTACGTCCCTTCGGCCCTCAATCCAGC
GGACCTTCCTTCCCGCGGCCTGCTGCCGGCTCTGCGGCCTCTTCCGCGTCTTCGCCTTCGCCCTCAGACG
AGTCGGATCTCCCTTTGGGCCGCCTCCCCGCGTCGACTTTAAGACCAATGACTTACAAGGCAGCTGTAGA
TCTTAGCCACTTTTTAAAAGAAAAGGGGGGACTGGAAGGGCTAATTCACTCCCAACGAAGACAAGATCTG
CTTTTTGCTTGTACTGGGTCTCTCTGGTTAGACCAGATCTGAGCCTGGGAGCTCTCTGGCTAACTAGGGA
ACCCACTGCTTAAGCCTCAATAAAGCTTGCCTTGAGTGCTTCAAGTAGTGTGTGCCCGTCTGTTGTGTGA
CTCTGGTAACTAGAGATCCCTCAGACCCTTTTAGTCAGTGTGGAAAATCTCTAGCAGTACGTATAGTAGT
TCATGTCATCTTATTATTCAGTATTTATAACTTGCAAAGAAATGAATATCAGAGAGTGAGAGGAACTTGT
TTATTGCAGCTTATAATGGTTACAAATAAAGCAATAGCATCACAAATTTCACAAATAAAGCATTTTTTTC
ACTGCATTCTAGTTGTGGTTTGTCCAAACTCATCAATGTATCTTATCATGTCTGGCTCTAGCTATCCCGC
CCCTAACTCCGCCCATCCCGCCCCTAACTCCGCCCAGTTCCGCCCATTCTCCGCCCCATGGCTGACTAAT
TTTTTTTATTTATGCAGAGGCCGAGGCCGCCTCGGCCTCTGAGCTATTCCAGAAGTAGTGAGGAGGCTTT
TTTGGAGGCCTAGGGACGTACCCAATTCGCCCTATAGTGAGTCGTATTACGCGCGCTCACTGGCCGTCGT
TTTACAACGTCGTGACTGGGAAAACCCTGGCGTTACCCAACTTAATCGCCTTGCAGCACATCCCCCTTTC
GCCAGCTGGCGTAATAGCGAAGAGGCCCGCACCGATCGCCCTTCCCAACAGTTGCGCAGCCTGAATGGCG
AATGGG
[124 nt withheld, positions 3367-3490]
C
[91 nt withheld, positions 3492-3582]
A
[49 nt withheld, positions 3584-3632]
CCTTTGACGTTGGAGTCCACGTTCTTT
[37 nt withheld, positions 3660-3696]
ACCCTATCTCGGTCTATTCTTTTGATTTATAAGGGATTTTGCCGATTTCGGCCTATTGGTTAAAAAATGA
GCTGATTTAACAAAAATTTAACGCGAATTTTAACAAAATATTAACGCTTACAATTTAGGTGGCACTTTTC
GGGGAAATGTGCGCGGAACCCCTATTTGTTTATTTTTCTAAATACATTCAAATATGTATCCGCTCATGAG
ACAATAACCCTGATAAATGCTTCAATAATATTGAAAAAGGAAGAGTATGAGTATTCAACATTTCCGTGTC
GCCCTTATTCCCTTTTTTGCGGCATTTTGCCTTCCTGTTTTTGCTCACCCAGAAACGCTGGTGAAAGTAA
AAGATGCTGAAGATCAGTTGGGTGCACGAGTGGGTTACATCGAACTGGATCTCAACAGCGGTAAGATCCT
TGAGAGTTTTCGCCCCGAAGAACGTTTTCCAATGATGAGCACTTTTAAAGTTCTGCTATGTGGCGCGGTA
TTATCCCGTATTGACGCCGGGCAAGAGCAACTCGGTCGCCGCATACACTATTCTCAGAATGACTTGGTTG
AGTACTCACCAGTCACAGAAAAGCATCTTACGGATGGCATGACAGTAAGAGAATTATGCAGTGCTGCCAT
AACCATGAGTGATAACACTGCGGCCAACTTACTTCTGACAACGATCGGAGGACCGAAGGAGCTAACCGCT
TTTTTGCACAACATGGGGGATCATGTAACTCGCCTTGATCGTTGGGAACCGGAGCTGAATGAAGCCATAC
CAAACGACGAGCGTGACACCACGATGCCTGTAGCAATGGCAACAACGTTGCGCAAACTATTAACTGGCGA
ACTACTTACTCTAGCTTCCCGGCAACAATTAATAGACTGGATGGAGGCGGATAAAGTTGCAGGACCACTT
CTGCGCTCGGCCCTTCCGGCTGGCTGGTTTATTGCTGATAAATCTGGAGCCGGTGAGCGTGGGTCTCGCG
GTATCATTGCAGCACTGGGGCCAGATGGTAAGCCCTCCCGTATCGTAGTTATCTACACGACGGGGAGTCA
GGCAACTATGGATGAACGAAATAGACAGATCGCTGAGATAGGTGCCTCACTGATTAAGCATTGGTAACTG
TCAGACCAAGTTTACTCATATATACTTTAGATTGATTTAAAACTTCATTTTTAATTTAAAAGGATCTAGG
TGAAGATCCTTTTTGATAATCTCATGACCAAAATCCCTTAACGTGAGTTTTCGTTCCACTGAGCGTCAGA
CCCCGTAGAAAAGATCAAAGGATCTTCTTGAGATCCTTTTTTTCTGCGCGTAATCTGCTGCTTGCAAACA
AAAAAACCACCGCTACCAGCGGTGGTTTGTTTGCCGGATCAAGAGCTACCAACTCTTTTTCCGAAGGTAA
CTGGCTTCAGCAGAGCGCAGATACCAAATACTGTTCTTCTAGTGTAGCCGTAGTTAGGCCACCACTTCAA
GAACTCTGTAGCACCGCCTACATACCTCGCTCTGCTAATCCTGTTACCAGTGGCTGCTGCCAGTGGCGAT
AAGTCGTGTCTTACCGGGTTGGACTCAAGACGATAGTTACCGGATAAGGCGCAGCGGTCGGGCTGAACGG
GGGGTTCGTGCACACAGCCCAGCTTGGAGCGAACGACCTACACCGAACTGAGATACCTACAGCGTGAGCT
ATGAGAAAGCGCCACGCTTCCCGAAGGGAGAAAGGCGGACAGGTATCCGGTAAGCGGCAGGGTCGGAACA
GGAGAGCGCACGAGGGAGCTTCCAGGGGGAAACGCCTGGTATCTTTATAGTCCTGTCGGGTTTCGCCACC
TCTGACTTGAGCGTCGATTTTTGTGATGCTCGTCAGGGGGGCGGAGCCTATGGAAAAACGCCAGCAACGC
GGCCTTTTTACGGTTCCTGGCCTTTTGCTGGCCTTTTGCTCACATGTTCTTTCCTGCGTTATCCCCTGAT
TCTGTGGATAACCGTATTACCGCCTTTGAGTGAGCTGATACCGCTCGCCGCAGCCGAACGACCGAGCGCA
GCGAGTCAGTGAGCGAGGAAGCGGAAGAGCGCCCAATACGCAAACCGCCTCTCCCCGCGCGTTGGCCGAT
TCATTAATGCAGCTGGCACGACAGGTTTCCCGACTGGAAAGCGGGCAGTGAGCGCAACGCAATTAATGTG
AGTTAGCTCACTCATTAGGCACCCCAGGCTTTACACTTTATGCTTCCGGCTCGTATGTTGTGTGGAATTG
TGAGCGGATAACAATTTCACACAGGAAACAGCTATGACCATGATTACGCCAAGCGCGCAATTAACCCTCA
CTAAAGGGAACAAAAGCTGGAGCTGCAAGCTTAATGTAGTCTTATGCAATACTCTTGTAGTCTTGCAACA
TGGTAACGATGAGTTAGCAACATGCCTTACAAGGAGAGAAAAAGCACCGTGCATGCCGATTGGTGGAAGT
AAGGTGGTACGATCGTGCCTTATTAGGAAGGCAACAGACGGGTCTGACATGGATTGGACGAACCACTGAA
TTGCCGCATTGCAGAGATATTGTATTTAAGTGCCTAGCTCGATACATAAACGGGTCTCTCTGGTTAGACC
AGATCTGAGCCTGGGAGCTCTCTGGCTAACTAGGGAACCCACTGCTTAAGCCTCAATAAAGCTTGCCTTG
AGTGCTTCAAGTAGTGTGTGCCCGTCTGTTGTGTGACTCTGGTAACTAGAGATCCCTCAGACCCTTTTAG
TCAGTGTGGAAAATCTCTAGCAGTGGCGCCCGAACAGGGACTTGAAAGCGAAAGGGAAACCAGAGGAGCT
CTCTCGACGCAGGACTCGGCTTGCTGAAGCGCGCACGGCAAGAGGCGAGGGGCGGCGACTGGTGAGTACG
CCAAAAATTTTGACTAGCGGAGGCTAGAAGGAGAGAGATGGGTGCGAGAGCGTCAGTATTAAGCGGGGGA
GAATTAGATCGCGATGGGAAAAAATTCGGTTAAGGCCAGGGGGAAAGAAAAAATATAAATTAAAACATAT
AGTATGGGCAAGCAGGGAGCTAGAACGATTCGCAGTTAATCCTGGCCTGTTAGAAACATCAGAAGGCTGT
AGACAAATACTGGGACAGCTACAACCATCCCTTCAGACAGGATCAGAAGAACTTAGATCATTATATAATA
CAGTAGCAACCCTCTATTGTGTGCATCAAAGGATAGAGATAAAAGACACCAAGGAAGCTTTAGACAAGAT
AGAGGAAGAGCAAAACAAAAGTAAGACCACCGCACAGCAAGCGGCCGCTGATCTTCAGACCTGGAGGAGG
AGATATGAGGGACAATTGGAGAAGTGAATTATATAAATATAAAGTAGTAAAAATTGAACCATTAGGAGTA
GCACCCACCAAGGCAAAGAGAAGAGTGGTGCAGAGAGAAAAAAGAGCAGTGGGAATAGGAGCTTTGTTCC
TTGGGTTCTTGGGAGCAGCAGGAAGCACTATGGGCGCAGCGTCAATGACGCTGACGGTACAGGCCAGACA
ATTATTGTCTGGTATAGTGCAGCAGCAGAACAATTTGCTGAGGGCTATTGAGGCGCAACAGCATCTGTTG
CAACTCACAGTCTGGGGCATCAAGCAGCTCCAGGCAAGAATCCTGGCTGTGGAAAGATACCTAAAGGATC
AACAGCTCCTGGGGATTTGGGGTTGCTCTGGAAAACTCATTTGCACCACTGCTGTGCCTTGGAATGCTAG
TTGGAGTAATAAATCTCTGGAACAGATTTGGAATCACACGACCTGGATGGAGTGGGACAGAGAAATTAAC
AATTACACAAGCTTAATACACTCCTTAATTGAAGAATCGCAAAACCAGCAAGAAAAGAATGAACAAGAAT
TATTGGAATTAGATAAATGGGCAAGTTTGTGGAATTGGTTTAACATAACAAATTGGCTGTGGTATATAAA
ATTATTCATAATGATAGTAGGAGGCTTGGTAGGTTTAAGAATAGTTTTTGCTGTACTTTCTATAGTGAAT
AGAGTTAGGCAGGGATATTCACCATTATCGTTTCAGACCCACCTCCCAACCCCGAGGGGACCCAGAGAGG
GCCTATTTCCCATGATTCCTTCATATTTGCATATACGATACAAGGCTGTTAGAGAGATAATTAGAATTAA
TTTGACTGTAAACACAAAGATATTAGTACAAAATACGTGACGTAGAAAGTAATAATTTCTTGGGTAGTTT
GCAGTTTTAAAATTATGTTTTAAAATGGACTATCATATGCTTACCGTAACTTGAAAGTATTTCGATTTCT
TGGCTTTATATATCTTGTGGAAAGGACGAAACACCGCCTACTGCCAGAGAACCCTGGTTTTAGAGCTAGA
AATAGCAAGTTAAAATAAGGCTAGTCCGTTATCAACTTGAAAAAGTGGCACCGAGTCGGTGCTTTTTTAA
GCTTGGCGTAACTAGATCTTGAGACAAATGGCAGTATTCATCCACAATTTTAAAAGAAAAGGGGGGATTG
GGGGGTACAGTGCAGGGGAAAGAATAGTAGACATAATAGCAACAGACATACAAACTAAAGAATTACAAAA
ACAAATTACAAAAATTCAAAATTTTCGGGTTTATTACAGGGACAGCAGAGATCCACTTTGGCGCCGGCTC
GAGGGGG
