>Addgene plasmid #77787 | MAPK1 gRNA (BRDN0001147355) | depositor partial sequence | sequence record 145247 | Target Sequence
CCTACTGCCAGAGAACCCTG
