>Addgene plasmid #77787 | MAPK1 gRNA (BRDN0001147355) | addgene partial sequence | sequence record 188413 | hU6-F
AGAAAGTAATAATTTCTTGGGTAGTTTGCAGTTTTAAAATTATGTTTTAAAATGGACTATCATATGCTTA
CCGTAACTTGAAAGTATTTCGATTTCTTGGCTTTATATATCTTGTGGAAAGGACGAAACACCGCCTACTG
CCAGAGAACCCTGGTTTTAGAGCTAGAAATAGCAAGTTAAAATAAGGCTAGTCCGTTATCAACTTGAAAA
AGTGGCACCGAGTCGGTGCTTTTTTAAGCTTGGCGTAACTAGATCTTGAGACAAATGGCAGTATTCATCC
ACAATTTTAAAAGAAAAGGGGGGATTGGGGGGTACAGTGCAGGGGAAAGAATAGTAGACATAATAGCAAC
AGACATACAAACTAAAGAATTACAAAAACAAATTACAAAAATTCAAAATTTTCGGGTTTATTACAGGGAC
AGCAGAGATCCACTTTGGCGCCGGCTCGAGGGGGCCCGGGTGCAAAGATGGATAAAGTTTTAAACAGAGA
GGAATCTTTGCAGCTAATGGACCTTCTAGGTCTTGAAAGGAGTGGGAATTGGCTCCGGTGCCCGTCAGTG
GGCAGAGCGC
